>Addgene plasmid #239541 | pVL1337 | addgene full sequence | sequence record 475879 | Addgene NGS Result
ACTGGCCGATAATTGCAGACGAACGTTGATAGGTCAAGATCAATGTAAACAATTACTTTGTTATGTAGAG
TTTTTTTAGCTACCTATATTCCACCATAACATCAATCATGCGGTTGCTGGTGTATTTACCAATAATGTTT
AATGTATATATATATATATATATATGGGGCCGTATACTTACATATAGTAGATGTCAAGCGTAGGCGCTTC
CCCTGCCGGCTGTGAGGGCGCCATAACCAAGGTATCTATAGACCGCCAATCAGCAAACTACCTCCGTACA
TTCATGTTGCACCCACACATTTATACACCCAGACCGCGACAAATTACCCATAAGGTTGTTTGTGACGGCG
TCGTACAAGAGAACGTGGGAACTTTTTAGGCTCACCAAAAAAGAAAGAAAAAATACGAGTTGCTGACAGA
AGCCTCAAGAAAAAAAAAATTCTTCTTCGACTATGCTGGAGGCAGAGATGATCGAGCCGGTAGTTAACTA
TATATAGCTAAATTGGTTCCATCACCTTCTTTTCTGGTGTCGCTCCTTCTAGTGCTATTTCTGGCTTTTC
CTATTTTTTTTTTTCCATTTTTCTTTCTCTCTTTCTAATATATAAATTCTCTTGCATTTTCTATTTTTCT
CTCTATCTATTCTACTTGTTTATTCCCTTCAAGGTTTTTTTTTAAGGAGTACTTGTTTTTAGAATATACG
GTCAACGAACTATAATTAACTAAACAGATCTATGTGGAACTCACTAAAAGCATTCGCTCTAGTGTTCGGA
GGTTGTTGCTCCAATGTTATTACATTTGAAACCTTAATGAGCAACGAAACAGGCAGCATTAATAATCTCA
TTACTTTTTGTCAATTTTTATTTGTTACATGTCAGGGACTCCCCGAATTTCTGGATGTTCATCAACCTTT
CCCTTACTTCAAGCCTCTGAAAACTCCACTTCACGTTTATGTCATTACTGTCGTTTTATTTTATATTTCA
TCTACGACGAATAATAACGTATTTAAATACAACATATCCATTCCGATTCATATCGTTTTCAGATGCTTCG
GAACCGTAATAACCATGTTTACATGCTGGTTATTAAATGGTAGGAAATATACAAAGATTCAGATTTTATC
AACACTATTTTTAACCATTGGAGCTATAATTGCCTCATTATTCAAAGATGCTGATTTTCGGTACCAAGAT
TTGAAACTGCAAGCGTGGAAAATTGGAAGTGACCAATCTGTAGATCTCACTTTTATTTTTGGCATTTGTA
TACTAGTACTTTCATCATTCACATCATCTTTACTTTCAGCATACAATGAACGTACGTATCAAAAATATGG
AAAGCATTGGAAGGAGAATATCTTTTACAGTCATTTTTTATCATTACCTCTCTTTCTATTTAGTCGAAAG
CAGTTAATTCACGAATATCGAGTGATGAGAAAGTCTGAAAGAATATTGTGTTCAAATTTTGGAGGGAAGA
TTCTAGTCCCGCGAGAAGAAACTCTCCTTCTTTTCAATGTGTTAACACAATATTTTTGCGTCAAGGGTGT
TAATATCCTCGCCAGTAAAACAAACGCTCTGACACTTTCCATAACATTACTTGTAAGAAAATTTATAAGT
CTTTTACTGAGCGTCCGACTTTTCGATAATAACTTGTCATATACTGGCTACATCGGGGTCTACCTAGTCT
TTTTTGGTGCCTTTATATACTCGCTGGGATCAATTCACCCCAGGCAAAATGACAAGGGGGCGATAAAGAA
AAGTAAAGGTTCTGTTTCTAAAGGTGAAGAATTATTCACTGGTGTTGTCCCAATTTTGGTTGAATTAGAT
GGTGATGTTAATGGTCACAAATTTTCTGTCTCCGGTGAAGGTGAAGGTGATGCTACTTACGGTAAATTGA
CCTTAAAATTTATTTGTACTACTGGTAAATTGCCAGTTCCATGGCCAACCTTAGTCACTACTTTATCTTG
GGGTGTTCAATGTTTTGCAAGATACCCAGATCATATGAAACAACATGACTTTTTCAAGTCTGCCATGCCA
GAAGGTTATGTTCAAGAAAGAACTATTTTTTTCAAAGATGACGGTAACTACAAGACCAGAGCTGAAGTCA
AGTTTGAAGGTGATACCTTAGTTAATAGAATCGAATTAAAAGGTATTGATTTTAAAGAAGATGGTAACAT
TTTAGGTCACAAATTGGAATACAATTATTTCTCTGACAATGTTTACATCACTGCTGACAAACAAAAGAAT
GGTATCAAAGCTAACTTCAAAATTAGACACAACATTGAAGATGGTGGTGTTCAATTAGCTGACCATTATC
AACAAAATACTCCAATTGGTGATGGTCCAGTCTTGTTACCAGACAACCATTACTTATCCACTCAATCTAA
GTTATCCAAAGATCCAAACGAAAAGAGGGACCACATGGTCTTGTTAGAATTTGTTACTGCTGCTGGTATT
ACCTTGGGTATGGATGAATTGTACAAAGGATCCGTTCTGGCTGGTTCATTTTGGGCTGTCCTGAAGCATC
ATTTCACAAGAAGTGTGCTGAACAAAAACGGACTTCTGCTCACAGGTCTGCTGCTACTCTTATGTTTGAA
AAAATATAAGTCATTGATGGCAATTTTCAAACATGTTCCAGCGGCCTTTCACACTGTATACCCCCAGATT
GTAGGGTTGCTAAAACTTCTAGCGAGTATATAATAACTCGAGTGGCGCCAATTGGTGCGGCAATTGATAA
TAACGAAAATGTCTTTTAATGATCTGGGTATAATGAGGAATTTTCCGAACGTTTTTACTTTATATATATA
TATACATGTAACATATATTCTATACGCTATAGAGAAAGGAAATTTTTCAATTAAAAAAAAAATAGAGAAA
GAGTTTCACTTCTTGATTATCGCTAACACTAATGGTTGAAGTACTGCTACTTTAATTTTATGCTGCCAAA
CCAGATGTCAACACAGCTACAACGTATATATTAAATTTGCTCTTGTTCTGTACTTTCCTAATTCTTATGT
AAAAAGACAAGAATTTATGATACTATTTAATAACAAAAAACTACCTAAGAAAAGCATCATGCAGTCGAAA
TTGAAATCGAAAAGTAAAACTTTAACGGAACATGTTTGAAATTCTAAGAAAGCATACATCTTCATCCCTT
ATATATAGAGTTATGTTTGATATTAGTAGTCATGTTGTAATCTCTGGCCTAAGTATACGTAACGAAAATG
GTAGCACGTCGCGTTTATGGCCCCCAGGTTAATGTGTTCTCTGAAATTCGCATCACTTTGAGAAATAATG
GGAACACCTTACGCGTGAGCTGTGCCCACCGCTTCGCCTAATAAAGCGGTGTTCTCAAAATTTCTCCCCG
TTTTCAGGATCACGAGCGCCATCTAGTTCTGGTAAAATCGCGCTTACAAGAACAAAGAAAAGAAACATCG
CGTAATGCAACAGTGAGACACTTGCCGTCATATATAAGGTTTTGGATCAGTAACCGTTATTTGAGCATAA
CACAGGTTTTTAAATATATTATTATATATCATGGTATATGTGTAAAATTTTTTTGCTGACTGGTTTTGTT
TATTTATTTAGCTTTTTAAAAATTTTACTTTCTTCTTGTTAATTTTTTCTGATTGCTCTATACTCAAACC
AACAACAACTTACTCTACAACTAAGATCTATGCTCATAGAAAACACTAATGATCGGTTTGGTATCGTCAT
AGATGCAGGGTCTTCGGGTTCGAGAATCCATGTGTTTAAGTGGCAGGACACGGAATCGCTTCTTCATGCA
ACAAACCAGGACTCACAGTCCATATTACAATCAGTACCTCATATTCATCAAGAAAAAGACTGGACTTTTA
AGCTGAATCCAGGCTTGTCGAGTTTTGAAAAAAAACCTCAAGATGCGTACAAATCTCACATCAAGCCGTT
ACTAGATTTTGCTAAGAATATTATCCCTGAATCACATTGGTCGAGTTGTCCCGTTTTTATTCAAGCAACC
GCGGGCATGCGCCTTTTACCTCAAGACATACAATCTTCCATTTTGGATGGTTTGTGTCAGGGGCTCAAAC
ACCCTGCAGAATTTTTGGTTGAGGATTGCTCAGCACAAATTCAAGTCATTGATGGTGAAACCGAAGGTTT
ATATGGCTGGCTTGGCTTAAACTATCTATATGGACACTTTAATGACTATAATCCAGAAGTCTCTGACCAT
TTTACATTTGGGTTTATGGACATGGGCGGTGCCTCTACTCAGATTGCGTTTGCACCGCATGATTCAGGAG
AAATAGCTAGACATAGAGATGACATCGCCACCATCTTCTTGAGGAGTGTTAACGGAGATTTGCAGAAATG
GGACGTTTTTGTTAGTACGTGGTTAGGGTTTGGTGCCAATCAGGCTAGAAGAAGGTACTTGGCTCAGTTG
ATCAATACCCTTCCAGAAAACACAAATGATTACGAAAATGATGACTTCTCTACAAGGAACTTGAATGATC
CATGTATGCCGCGAGGAAGCAGCACGGATTTTGAATTTAAAGATACCATATTTCACATCGCGGGTTCTGG
GAATTACGAACAATGTACAAAATCTATTTATCCGTTACTTTTAAAGAACATGCCTTGTGATGACGAGCCG
TGCTTGTTTAATGGTGTTCATGCTCCTCGAATAGACTTTGCCAATGACAAATTTATAGGTACTTCTGAGT
ACTGGTACACTGCCAACGACGTATTCAAACTTGGGGGCGAATACAACTTTGACAAATTTAGCAAAAGCCT
AAGGGAGTTTTGCAATTCCAATTGGACGCAAATATTAGCGAACAGTGATAAAGGCGTGTATAATTCTATT
CCGGAGAATTTTTTGAAAGATGCATGCTTTAAGGGCAATTGGGTCCTTAATATACTTCATGAAGGGTTTG
ATATGCCTCGAATAGATGTCGACGCAGAAAATGTCAATGACAGGCCCTTATTTCAAAGTGTGGAAAAAGT
CGAAGAACGAGAGTTATCGTGGACACTAGGCAGAATTTTACTTTATGCCTCAGGTAGCATATTGGCAGGT
AATGATGACTTCATGGTGGGTATTGCGCCCAGTGAAAGAAGAACTAAGCTCACTGGTAAGAAATTCATAC
CTGGCAAGTTACTGGAGTCTGATCAACTACGCAAGCAAAGTTCCGGATCCGGTTCATTGGGAAGAGGTAG
AAGATCCAAATTGTAATAACTCGAGTGGCGCGAATTTCTTATGATTTATGATTTTTATTATTAAATAAGT
TATAAAAAAAATAAGTGTATACAAATTTTAAAGTGACTCTTAGGTTTTAAAACGAAAATTCTTATTCTTG
AGTAACTCTTTCCTGTAGGTCAGGTTGCTTTCTCAGGTATAGCATGAGGTCGCTCTTATTGACCACACCT
CTACCGGCATGCCGAGCAAATGCCTGCAAATCGCTCCCCATTTCGCTGGATGCACACACTGGCTTAAGAT
GACAACGCCTTGCCAACAGGGAGTTCTTCAGAGACATGGAGGCTCAAAACGAAATTATTGACAGCCTAGA
CATCAATAGTCATACAACAGAAAGCGACCACCCAACTTTGGCTGATAATAGCGTATAAACAATGCATACT
TTGTACGTTCAAAATACAATGCAGTAGATATATTTATGCATATTACATATAATACATATCACATAGGAAG
CAACAGGCGCGTTGGACTTTTAATTTTCGAGGACCGCGAATCCTTACATCACACCCAATCCCCCACAAGT
GATCCCCCACACACCATAGCTTCAAAATGTTTCTACTCCTTTTTTACTCTTCCAGATTTTCTCGGACTCC
GCGCATCGCCGTACCACTTCAAAACACCCAAGCACAGCATACTAAATTTCCCCTCTTTCTTCCTCTAGGG
TGTCGTTAATTACCCGTACTAAAGGTTTGGAAAAGAAAAAAGACACCGCCTCGTTTCTTTTTCTTCGTCG
AAAAAGGCAATAAAAATTTTTATCACGTTTCTTTTTCTTGAAAATTTTTTTTTTTGATTTTTTTCTCTTT
CGATGACCTCCCATTGATATTTAAGTTAATAAACGGTCATCAATTTCTCAAGTTTCAGTTTCATTTTTCT
TGTTCTATTACAACTTTTTTTACTTCTTGCTCATTAGAAAGAAAGCATAGCAATCTAATCTAAGTTTTAA
TTACAAAAGATCTATGGTGTCCAAAGGAGAGGAGTTAATCAAGGAAAACATGAGAATGAAAGTTGTCATG
GAGGGCTCCGTTAATGGTCACCAATTCAAGTGTACAGGGGAAGGTGAAGGTAATCCTTACATGGGTACAC
AAACTATGAGAATTAAAGTAATTGAAGGCGGACCACTACCATTTGCATTTGACATTCTGGCAACGTCATT
CATGTACGGATCACGAACTTTCATCAAGTACCCTAAAGGTATACCAGACTTTTTCAAGCAATCTTTTCCA
GAGGGTTTTACATGGGAAAGGGTTACAAGATACGAAGATGGGGGTGTCGTCACAGTTATGCAAGATACTT
CATTAGAAGATGGCTGCCTTGTCTATCATGTGCAAGTAAGAGGGGTGAATTTTCCTTCTAACGGACCTGT
GATGCAGAAAAAGACCAAAGGTTGGGAACCAAATACTGAAATGATGTACCCAGCTGATGGAGGTTTGAGA
GGCTACACACACATGGCGCTTAAAGTTGATGGTGGAGGTCATTTGTCTTGTAGTTTTGTTACCACTTATC
GTTCTAAAAAGACTGTTGGCAATATCAAAATGCCAGGAATACATGCTGTAGACCACAGACTAGAAAGACT
CGAAGAGAGCGATAACGAAATGTTCGTTGTACAGAGAGAGCATGCCGTAGCCAAATTTGCTGGCTTAGGC
GGTGGTATGGATGAATTGTATAAGGGATCCGGTTCATTGGGAAGAGGTAGAAGATCCAAATTGTAATAAC
TCGAGTGGCGCCAATTGGTGCGGCAATTGATAATAACGAAAATGTCTTTTAATGATCTGGGTATAATGAG
GAATTTTCCGAACGTTTTTACTTTATATATATATATACATGTAACATATATTCTATACGCTATAGAGAAA
GGAAATTTTTCAATTAAAAAAAAAATAGAGAAAGAGTTTCACTTCTTGATTATCGCTAACACTAATGGTT
GAAGTACTGCTACTTTAATTTTATGCTGAGCAGTTACAGAGATGTTACGAACCACTAGTGCACTGCAGTA
CACGGTTTCCTTGAAATTTTTTTGATTCGGTAATCTCCGAACAGAAGGAAGAACGAAGGAAGGAGCACAG
ACTTAGATTGGTATATATACGCATATGTAGTGTTGAAGAAACATGAAATTGCCCAGTATTCTTAACCCAA
CTGCACAGAACAAAAACGTGCAGGAAACGAAGATAAATCATGTCGAAAGCTACATATAAGGAACGTGCTG
CTACTCATCCTAGTCCTGTTGCTGCCAAGCTATTTAATATCATGCACGAAAAGCAAACAAACTTGTGTGC
TTCATTGGATGTTCGTACCACCAAGGAATTACTGGAGTTAGTTGAAGCATTAGGTCCCAAAATTTGTTTA
CTAAAAACACATGTGGATATCTTGACTGATTTTTCCATGGAGGGCACAGTTAAGCCGCTAAAGGCATTAT
CCGCCAAGTACAATTTTTTACTCTTCGAAGACAGAAAATTTGCTGACATTGGTAATACAGTCAAATTGCA
GTACTCTGCGGGTGTATACAGAATAGCAGAATGGGCAGACATTACGAATGCACACGGTGTGGTGGGCCCA
GGTATTGTTAGCGGTTTGAAGCAGGCGGCAGAAGAAGTAACAAAGGAACCTAGAGGCCTTTTGATGTTAG
CAGAATTGTCATGCAAGGGCTCCCTATCTACTGGAGAATATACTAAGGGTACTGTTGACATTGCGAAGAG
CGACAAAGATTTTGTTATCGGCTTTATTGCTCAAAGAGACATGGGTGGAAGAGATGAAGGTTACGATTGG
TTGATTATGACACCCGGTGTGGGTTTAGATGACAAGGGAGATGCATTGGGTCAACAGTATAGAACCGTGG
ATGATGTGGTTTCTACAGGATCTGACATTATTATTGTTGGAAGAGGACTATTTGCAAAGGGAAGGGATGC
TAAGGTAGAGGGTGAACGTTACAGAAAAGCAGGCTGGGAAGCATATTTGAGAAGATGCGGCCAGCAAAAC
TAAAAAACTGTATTATAAGTAAATGCATGTATACTAAACTCACAAATTAGAGCTTCAATTTAATTATATC
AGTTATTACCCGAGTAGAGCACTTGAATCCACTGCCCCGGGAATCTCGGTCGTAATGATTTCTATAATGA
CGAAAAAAAAAAAATTGGAAAGAAAAAGCTTCATGGCCTTTATAAAAAGGAACTATCCAATACCTCGCCA
GAACCAAGTAACAGTATTTTACGGGGCACAAATCAAGAACAATAAGACAGGACTGTAAAGATGGACGCAT
TGAACTCCAAAGAACAACAAGAGTTCCAAAAAGTAGTGGAACAAAAGCAAATGAAGGATTTCATGCGTTT
GTACTCTAATCTGGTAGAAAGATGTTTCACAGACTGTGTCAATGACTTCACAACATCAAAGCTAACCAAT
AAGGAACAAACATGCATCATGAAGTGCTCAGAAAAGTTCTTGAAGCATAGCGAACGTGTAGGGCAGCGTT
TCCAAGAACAAAACGCTGCCTTGGGACAAGGCTTGGGCCGATAAGGTGTACTGGCGTATATATATCTAAT
TATGTATCTCTGGTGTAGCCCATTTTTAGCATGTAAATATAAAGACCGAGCGGCCGCGTGTTACAACCAA
TTAACCAATTCTGATTAGAAAAACTCATCGAGCATCAAATGAAACTGCAATTTATTCATATCAGGATTAT
CAATACCATATTTTTGAAAAAGCCGTTTCTGTAATGAAGGAGAAAACTCACCGAGGCAGTTCCATAGGAT
GGCAAGATCCTGGTATCGGTCTGCGATTCCGACTCGTCCAACATCAATACAACCTATTAATTTCCCCTCG
TCAAAAATAAGGTTATCAAGTGAGAAATCACCATGAGTGACGACTGAATCCGGTGAGAATGGCAAAAGCT
TATGCATTTCTTTCCAGACTTGTTCAACAGGCCAGCCATTACGCTCGTCATCAAAATCACTCGCATCAAC
CAAACCGTTATTCATTCGTGATTGCGCCTGAGCGAGGCGAAATACGCGATCGCTGTTAAAAGGACAATTA
CAAACAGGAATCGAATGCAACCGGCGCAGGAACACTGCCAGCGCATCAACAATATTTTCACCTGAATCAG
GATATTCTTCTAATACCTGGAATGCTGTTTTCCCGGGGATCGCAGTGGTGAGTAACCATGCATCATCAGG
AGTACGGATAAAATGCTTGATGGTCGGAAGAGGCATAAATTCCGTCAGCCAGTTTAGTCTGACCATCTCA
TCTGTAACATCATTGGCAACGCTACCTTTGCCATGTTTCAGAAACAACTCTGGCGCATCGGGCTTCCCAT
ACAATCGATAGATTGTCGCACCTGATTGCCCGACATTATCGCGAGCCCATTTATACCCATATAAATCAGC
ATCCATGTTGGAATTTAATCGCGGCCTGGAGCAAGACGTTTCCCGTTGAATATGGCTCATAACACCCCTT
GTATTACTGTTTATGTAAGCAGACAGTTTTATTGTTCATGATGATATATTTTTATCTTGTGCAATGTAAC
ATCAGAGATTTTGAGACACAACGTGGCTTTGTTGAATAAATCGAACTTTTGCTGAGTTGAAGGATCAGTC
ATGACCAAAATCCCTTAACGTGAGTTTTCGTTCCACTGAGCGTCAGACCCCGTAGAAAAGATCAAAGGAT
CTTCTTGAGATCCTTTTTTTCTGCGCGTAATCTGCTGCTTGCAAACAAAAAAACCACCGCTACCAGCGGT
GGTTTGTTTGCCGGATCAAGAGCTACCAACTCTTTTTCCGAAGGTAACTGGCTTCAGCAGAGCGCAGATA
CCAAATACTGTTCTTCTAGTGTAGCCGTAGTTAGGCCACCACTTCAAGAACTCTGTAGCACCGCCTACAT
ACCTCGCTCTGCTAATCCTGTTACCAGTGGCTGCTGCCAGTGGCGATAAGTCGTGTCTTACCGGGTTGGA
CTCAAGACGATAGTTACCGGATAAGGCGCAGCGGTCGGGCTGAACGGGGGGTTCGTGCACACAGCCCAGC
TTGGAGCGAACGACCTACACCGAACTGAGATACCTACAGCGTGAGCTATGAGAAAGCGCCACGCTTCCCG
AAGGGAGAAAGGCGGACAGGTATCCGGTAAGCGGCAGGGTCGGAACAGGAGAGCGCACGAGGGAGCTTCC
AGGGGGAAACGCCTGGTATCTTTATAGTCCTGTCGGGTTTCGCCACCTCTGACTTGAGCGTCGATTTTTG
TGATGCTCGTCAGGGGGGCGGAGCCTATGGAAAAACGCCAGCAACGCGGCCTTTTTACGGTTCCTGGCCT
TTTGCTGGCCTTTTGCTCACATGTTCTTTCCTGCGTTATCCCCTGATTCTGTGGATAACCGTGCGGCCGC
CAATGCTAAATTCGAGTGAAACACAGGAAGATCAGAAAATCCTCATTTCATCCATATTAACAATAATTTC
AAATGTTTATTTGCATTATTTGAAACTAGGCAAGACAAGCAACGAAACGTTTTTGAAAATTTTGAGTATT
TTCAATAAATTTGTAGAGGACTCAGATATTGAAAAAAAGCTACAGCAATTAATACTTGATAAGAAGAGTA
TTGAGAAGGGCAACGGTTCATCATCTCATGGATCTGCACATGAACAAACACCAGAGTCAAACGACGTTGA
AATTGAGGCTACTGCGCCAATTGATGACAATACAGACGATGATAACAAACCGAAGTTATCTGATGTAGAA
AAGGATTAAAGATGCTAAGAGATAGTGATGATATTTCATAAATAATGTAATTCTATATATGTTAATTACC
TTTTTTGCGAGGCATATTTATGGTGAAGGATAAGTTTTGACCATCAAAGAAGGTTAATGTGGCTGTGGTT
TCAGGGTCCATAAAGCCCACATGGATAACATTACCCCTGAATTCGCATCTAGACTGA
Features (pLannotate 1.2.2; 14 found; start..end, strand, type, name):
    732..1757    +  CDS            YEA4: YEA4_YEAST - Experimental evidence at protein level: Swiss-Prot protein existence level 1. Sugar transporter that specifically mediates the transport of UDP-N-acetylglucosamine (UDP-GlcNAc) and is required for cell wall chitin synthesis. From Saccharomyces cerevisiae (strain ATCC 204508 / S288c) (Baker's yeast).
   1764..2477    +  CDS            mTurquoise2: mTurquoise2 is a basic (constitutively fluorescent) cyan fluorescent protein published in 2012, derived from Aequorea victoria. It is reported to be a rapidly-maturing monomer with very low acid sensitivity.
   2481..2690    +  CDS            PEX15 (fragment): PEX15_YEAST - Also known as PAS21. Experimental evidence at protein level: Swiss-Prot protein existence level 1. Essential for the biogenesis of peroxisomes. Has a role in anchoring PEX6 onto the peroxisomal membrane. From Saccharomyces cerevisiae (strain ATCC 204508 / S288c) (Baker's yeast).
   3670..5154    +  CDS            YND1 (fragment): YND1_YEAST - Experimental evidence at protein level: Swiss-Prot protein existence level 1. Catalyzes the hydrolysis of phosphoanhydride bonds of nucleoside tri- and di-phosphates. Has equal high activity toward ADP/ATP, GDP/GTP, and UDP/UTP and approximately 50% less toward CDP/CTP and thiamine pyrophosphate. Has no activity toward GMP. Required for Golgi glycosylation and cell wall integrity. Together with CDC55, required for adenovirus E4orf4 (early region 4 open reading frame 4) induced toxicity, the apyrase activity is not required for this function. Plays a role in sphingolipid synthesis.
   5210..5397    +  terminator     ADH1 terminator: S. cerevisiae ADH1; transcription terminator for the S. cerevisiae alcohol dehydrogenase 1 (ADH1) gene
   5469..5585    +  CDS            MRL1 (fragment): MRL1_YEAST - Experimental evidence at protein level: Swiss-Prot protein existence level 1. Sorting receptor involved in the transport of vacuolar enzymes from the Golgi complex to the vacuole. Involved in the delivery and maturation of PEP4 (vacuolar proteinase A) and PRB1 (vacuolar proteinase B). From Saccharomyces cerevisiae (strain ATCC 204508 / S288c) (Baker's yeast).
   5747..6154    +  promoter       TEF1 promoter: S. cerevisiae TEF1; promoter for EF-1α
   6174..6884    +  CDS            mRuby2: mRuby2 is a basic (constitutively fluorescent) red fluorescent protein published in 2012, derived from Entacmaea quadricolor. It has moderate acid sensitivity.
   7213..7389    +  promoter       URA3 promoter (fragment): S. cerevisiae URA3
   7390..8193    +  CDS            URA3: orotidine-5'-phosphate decarboxylase, required for uracil biosynthesis; S. cerevisiae URA3; yeast auxotrophic marker, counterselectable with 5-fluoroorotic acid (5-FOA)
   8461..8721    +  CDS            TIM9: TIM9_YEAST - Experimental evidence at protein level: Swiss-Prot protein existence level 1. Mitochondrial intermembrane chaperone that participates in the import and insertion of multi-pass transmembrane proteins into the mitochondrial inner membrane. Also required for the transfer of beta- barrel precursors from the TOM complex to the sorting and assembly machinery (SAM complex) of the outer membrane. Acts as a chaperone-like protein that protects the hydrophobic precursors from aggregation and guide them through the mitochondrial intermembrane space. Compared to TIM10, it may have a strong st
   8835..9650    -  CDS            KanR: aminoglycoside phosphotransferase; aph(3')-Ia; confers resistance to kanamycin in bacteria or G418 (Geneticin®) in eukaryotes
   9875..10463   +  rep_origin     ori: high-copy-number ColE1/pMB1/pBR322/pUC origin of replication
  10570..10926   +  CDS            GEA2 (fragment): GEA2_YEAST - Experimental evidence at protein level: Swiss-Prot protein existence level 1. Activates the ARF proteins by exchanging bound GDP for free GTP. Plays a role in maintaining mitochondrial morphology (PubMed:25190516). From Saccharomyces cerevisiae (strain ATCC 204508 / S288c) (Baker's yeast).
