[The description below was written by a language model from this plasmid's Addgene catalogue record and pLannotate feature annotations shown in this document.]
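Description:
pVL1337 is a yeast expression plasmid built by Golden Gate assembly on an in-house backbone (TMP138). It is propagated in E. coli at high copy through a ColE1/pUC-type origin with kanamycin selection (KanR), and selected in Saccharomyces cerevisiae through the URA3 auxotrophic marker, which is also counterselectable with 5-FOA. The feature table shows no yeast replication origin (neither 2μ nor CEN/ARS). It does show short fragments of yeast genes flanking the marker and bacterial region (TIM9 next to URA3, and GEA2). These may be genomic homology sequences for chromosomal integration, but the record does not say so. A small MRL1 fragment just upstream of the TEF1 promoter is probably carried-over promoter-adjacent genomic sequence rather than a functional part.

The payload consists of three expression units in the same orientation. The first encodes Yea4p, the yeast UDP-N-acetylglucosamine transporter, fused to the cyan fluorescent protein mTurquoise2 and then to residues 315–383 of Pex15. This C-terminal segment contains the transmembrane domain of the tail-anchored peroxisomal membrane protein and is intended to deliver the membrane cargo to the peroxisomal membrane. The second unit encodes a truncation of the apyrase Ynd1p (residues 1–495) carrying an enhanced PTS1 signal for import into the peroxisomal lumen, followed by the ADH1 terminator. The third expresses mRuby2-ePTS1 from the TEF1 promoter as a red marker of the peroxisomal lumen. The promoters driving the first two units are not annotated. Together, the parts suit experiments that test the retargeting of a nucleotide-sugar transporter and a nucleoside phosphatase to peroxisomes, with two-colour imaging to assess colocalisation.
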