Addgene plasmid #239541: pVL1337
Purpose: Express Yea4p membrane protein cargo fused directly to Pex15 TMD, peroxisomal Ynd1p truncation, and peroxisomal mRuby2
Depositing lab: John Dueber. Depositing organization: University of California, Berkeley.
Backbone
  Vector backbone: TMP138
  Backbone manufacturer: Internal
  Vector type: Yeast Expression
  Selectable markers: URA3
Growth in bacteria
  Bacterial resistance: Kanamycin, 50 μg/mL
  Growth temperature: 37°C
  Growth strain: DH5alpha
  Copy number: High Copy
Gene/Insert
  Gene/Insert name: ScYea4p-mTurquoise2-ScPex15(315-383)
  Species: S. cerevisiae (budding yeast)
  Cloning method: Golden Gate
Terms and licenses: Academic/Nonprofit Terms; Industry Terms: Not Available to Industry
Depositor comments: Additional inserts: 1) ScYnd1p(1-495)-ePTS1; 2) mRuby2-ePTS1
How to cite: pVL1337 was a gift from John Dueber (Addgene plasmid # 239541 ; http://n2t.net/addgene:239541 ; RRID:Addgene_239541)
